>Addgene plasmid #78741 | BPK3079 | depositor full sequence | sequence record 147452 | BPK3079 sequence 2225 bps
GACGTCGCTAGCTGTACAAAAAAGCAGGCTTTAAAGGAACCAATTCAGTCGACTGGATCCGGTACCAAGG
TCGGGCAGGAAGAGGGCCTATTTCCCATGATTCCTTCATATTTGCATATACGATACAAGGCTGTTAGAGA
GATAATTAGAATTAATTTGACTGTAAACACAAAGATATTAGTACAAAATACGTGACGTAGAAAGTAATAA
TTTCTTGGGTAGTTTGCAGTTTTAAAATTATGTTTTAAAATGGACTATCATATGCTTACCGTAACTTGAA
AGTATTTCGATTTCTTGGCTTTATATATCTTGTGGAAAGGACGAAACACCGTAATTTCTACTCTTGTAGA
TGGAGACGATTAATGCGTCTCCTTTTTTTAAGCTTGGGCCGCTCGAGGTACCTCTCTACATATGACATGT
GAGCAAAAGGCCAGCAAAAGGCCAGGAACCGTAAAAAGGCCGCGTTGCTGGCGTTTTTCCATAGGCTCCG
CCCCCCTGACGAGCATCACAAAAATCGACGCTCAAGTCAGAGGTGGCGAAACCCGACAGGACTATAAAGA
TACCAGGCGTTTCCCCCTGGAAGCTCCCTCGTGCGCTCTCCTGTTCCGACCCTGCCGCTTACCGGATACC
TGTCCGCCTTTCTCCCTTCGGGAAGCGTGGCGCTTTCTCATAGCTCACGCTGTAGGTATCTCAGTTCGGT
GTAGGTCGTTCGCTCCAAGCTGGGCTGTGTGCACGAACCCCCCGTTCAGCCCGACCGCTGCGCCTTATCC
GGTAACTATCGTCTTGAGTCCAACCCGGTAAGACACGACTTATCGCCACTGGCAGCAGCCACTGGTAACA
GGATTAGCAGAGCGAGGTATGTAGGCGGTGCTACAGAGTTCTTGAAGTGGTGGCCTAACTACGGCTACAC
TAGAAGAACAGTATTTGGTATCTGCGCTCTGCTGAAGCCAGTTACCTTCGGAAAAAGAGTTGGTAGCTCT
TGATCCGGCAAACAAACCACCGCTGGTAGCGGTGGTTTTTTTGTTTGCAAGCAGCAGATTACGCGCAGAA
AAAAAGGATCTCAAGAAGATCCTTTGATCTTTTCTACGGGGTCTGACGCTCAGTGGAACGAAAACTCACG
TTAAGGGATTTTGGTCATGAGATTATCAAAAAGGATCTTCACCTAGATCCTTTTAAATTAAAAATGAAGT
TTTAAATCAATCTAAAGTATATATGAGTAAACTTGGTCTGACAGTTACCAATGCTTAATCAGTGAGGCAC
CTATCTCAGCGATCTGTCTATTTCGTTCATCCATAGTTGCCTGACTCCCCGTCGTGTAGATAACTACGAT
ACGGGAGGGCTTACCATCTGGCCCCAGTGCTGCAATGATACCGCGAGACCCACGCTCACCGGCTCCAGAT
TTATCAGCAATAAACCAGCCAGCCGGAAGGGCCGAGCGCAGAAGTGGTCCTGCAACTTTATCCGCCTCCA
TCCAGTCTATTAATTGTTGCCGGGAAGCTAGAGTAAGTAGTTCGCCAGTTAATAGTTTGCGCAACGTTGT
TGCCATTGCTACAGGCATCGTGGTGTCACGCTCGTCGTTTGGTATGGCTTCATTCAGCTCCGGTTCCCAA
CGATCAAGGCGAGTTACATGATCCCCCATGTTGTGCAAAAAAGCGGTTAGCTCCTTCGGTCCTCCGATCG
TTGTCAGAAGTAAGTTGGCCGCAGTGTTATCACTCATGGTTATGGCAGCACTGCATAATTCTCTTACTGT
CATGCCATCCGTAAGATGCTTTTCTGTGACTGGTGAGTACTCAACCAAGTCATTCTGAGAATAGTGTATG
CGGCGACCGAGTTGCTCTTGCCCGGCGTCAATACGGGATAATACCGCGCCACATAGCAGAACTTTAAAAG
TGCTCATCATTGGAAAACGTTCTTCGGGGCGAAAACTCTCAAGGATCTTACCGCTGTTGAGATCCAGTTC
GATGTAACCCACTCGTGCACCCAACTGATCTTCAGCATCTTTTACTTTCACCAGCGTTTCTGGGTGAGCA
AAAACAGGAAGGCAAAATGCCGCAAAAAAGGGAATAAGGGCGACACGGAAATGTTGAATACTCATACTCT
TCCTTTTTCAATATTATTGAAGCATTTATCAGGGTTATTGTCTCATGAGCGGATACATATTTGAATGTAT
TTAGAAAAATAAACAAATAGGGGTTCCGCGCACATTTCCCCGAAAAGTGCCACCT
Features (pLannotate 1.2.2; 5 found; start..end, strand, type, name):
     13..30      +  protein_bind   attB1 (fragment): mutant version of attB; recombination site for the Gateway® BP reaction BP Clonase™
     82..322     +  promoter       U6 promoter: RNA polymerase III promoter for human U6 snRNA
    476..1064    -  rep_origin     ori: high-copy-number ColE1/pMB1/pBR322/pUC origin of replication
   1235..2095    -  CDS            AmpR: β-lactamase; bla; confers resistance to ampicillin, carbenicillin, and related antibiotics
   2096..2200    -  promoter       AmpR promoter: bla
