[The description below was written by a language model from this plasmid's Addgene catalogue record and pLannotate feature annotations shown in this document.]
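Description:
BPK3079 is a compact (about 2.2 kb) mammalian expression plasmid for producing the CRISPR RNA (crRNA) that guides the Cpf1 nuclease from Acidaminococcus sp. BV3L6 (AsCpf1). It is built on the MLM3636 guide RNA backbone and is propagated in E. coli through a high-copy ColE1/pUC-type origin of replication, with selection by ampicillin via a β-lactamase (AmpR) gene driven by its own bla promoter. The plasmid carries no mammalian selection marker or reporter in the annotated features, so it is suited to transient transfection rather than stable selection.

The payload is a human U6 promoter, an RNA polymerase III promoter commonly used to drive short, precisely defined RNAs, placed upstream of a synthetic AsCpf1 crRNA scaffold that lacks a spacer. The plasmid is therefore an empty entry vector: a user-chosen spacer that specifies the genomic target must be cloned between a pair of BsmBI sites, a type IIS enzyme arrangement that allows directional insertion of annealed oligonucleotides. The crRNA scaffold and cloning sites themselves were not picked up by the automated annotation, which lists only the U6 promoter, origin, AmpR cassette and a short attB1 fragment that appears to be a vestige of the backbone with no stated function here. Once a spacer is added, the construct expresses a complete AsCpf1 crRNA in human cells. It does not encode the nuclease, so it is intended for co-delivery with a separate AsCpf1 expression plasmid; the depositor recommends SQT1659. It was used in work characterising the genome-wide specificity of Cpf1 nucleases in human cells.
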