Addgene plasmid #78741: BPK3079
Purpose: Human expression plasmid for AsCpf1 guide RNA (need to clone in spacer into BsmBI sites)
Depositing lab: Keith Joung. Depositing organization: Massachusetts General Hospital. Publication: Genome-wide specificities of CRISPR-Cas Cpf1 nucleases in human cells. Kleinstiver BP, Tsai SQ, Prew MS, Nguyen NT, Welch MM, Lopez JM, McCaw ZR, Aryee MJ, Joung JK. Nat Biotechnol. 2016 Jun 27. doi: 10.1038/nbt.3620. PubMed 27347757.
Backbone
  Vector backbone: MLM3636
  Backbone manufacturer: Joung lab (Addgene Plasmid # 43860)
  Vector type: Mammalian Expression, CRISPR
Growth in bacteria
  Bacterial resistance: Ampicillin, 100 μg/mL
  Growth temperature: 37°C
  Growth strain: DH5alpha
  Copy number: High Copy
Gene/Insert
  Gene/Insert name: AsCpf1 crRNA backbone, without spacer sequence
  Species: Synthetic
  Promoter: U6
  Cloning method: Restriction Enzyme; 5′ cloning site BsmBI (not destroyed); 3′ cloning site BsmBI (not destroyed)
  Sequencing primers: 5′ OS280 (5'-CAGGGTTATTGTCTCATGAGCGG-3')
Terms and licenses: Academic/Nonprofit Terms; Industry Terms: Not Available to Industry
Depositor comments: Use BsmBI sites to insert crRNA spacer sequence into the vector. This plasmid will express gRNA in mammalian cells for Cpf1 from Acidaminococcus sp. (strain BV3L6). Recommended to use with SQT1659 (Addgene plasmid# 78743), which expresses Acidaminococcus sp. Cpf1. Please visit https://www.biorxiv.org/content/early/2016/06/09/057802 for bioRxiv preprint.
How to cite: BPK3079 was a gift from Keith Joung (Addgene plasmid # 78741 ; http://n2t.net/addgene:78741 ; RRID:Addgene_78741)
