>Addgene plasmid #78741 | BPK3079 | addgene partial sequence | sequence record 148901 | Amp-R 5'-ATAATACCGCGCCACATAGC-3'
GTTCTTCGGGGCGAAAACTCTCAAGGATCTTACCGCTGTTGAGATCCAGTTCGATGTAACCCACTCGTGC
ACCCAACTGATCTTCAGCATCTTTTACTTTCACCAGCGTTTCTGGGTGAGCAAAAACAGGAAGGCAAAAT
GCCGCAAAAAAGGGAATAAGGGCGACACGGAAATGTTGAATACTCATACTCTTCCTTTTTCAATATTATT
GAAGCATTTATCAGGGTTATTGTCTCATGAGCGGATACATATTTGAATGTATTTAGAAAAATAAACAAAT
AGGGGTTCCGCGCACATTTCCCCGAAAAGTGCCACCTGACGTCGCTAGCTGTACAAAAAAGCAGGCTTTA
AAGGAACCAATTCAGTCGACTGGATCCGGTACCAAGGTCGGGCAGGAAGAGGGCCTATTTCCCATGATTC
CTTCATATTTGCATATACGATACAAGGCTGTTAGAGAGATAATTAGAATTAATTTGACTGTAAACACAAA
GATATTAGTACAAAATACGTGACGTAGAAAGTAATAATTTCTTGGGTAGTTTGCAGTTTTAAAATTATGT
TTTAAAATGGACTATCATATGCTTACCGTAACTTGAAAGTATTTCGATTTCTTGGCTTTATATATCTTGT
GGAAAGGACGAAACACCGTAATTTCTACTCTTGTAGATGGAGACGATTAATGCGTCTCCTTTTTTTAAGC
TTGGGCCGCTCGAGGTACCTCTCTACATATGACATGTGAGCAAAAGGCCAGCAAAAGGCCAGGAACCGTA
AAAAGGCCGCGTTGCTGGCGTTTTTCCATAGGCTCCGCCCCCCTGACGAGCATCACAAAAATCGACGCTC
AAGTCAGAGGTGGCGAAACCCGACAGGACTATAAAGATACC
