>Addgene plasmid #78741 | BPK3079 | addgene partial sequence | sequence record 148902 | pBR322ori-F 5'-GGGAAACGCCTGGTATCTTT-3'
TGAGCGTCGATTTTTGTGATGCTCGTCAGGGGGGCGGAGCCTATGGAAAAACGCCAGCAACGCGGCCTTT
TTACGGTTCCTGGCCTTTTGCTGGCCTTTTGCTCACATGTCATATGTAGAGAGGTACCTCGAGCGGCCCA
AGCTTAAAAAAAGGAGACGCATTAATCGTCTCCATCTACAAGAGTAGAAATTACGGTGTTTCGTCCTTTC
CACAAGATATATAAAGCCAAGAAATCGAAATACTTTCAAGTTACGGTAAGCATATGATAGTCCATTTTAA
AACATAATTTTAAAACTGCAAACTACCCAAGAAATTATTACTTTCTACGTCACGTATTTTGTACTAATAT
CTTTGTGTTTACAGTCAAATTAATTCTAATTATCTCTCTAACAGCCTTGTATCGTATATGCAAATATGAA
GGAATCATGGGAAATAGGCCCTCTTCCTGCCCGACCTTGGTACCGGATCCAGTCGACTGAATTGGTTCCT
TTAAAGCCTGCTTTTTTGTACAGCTAGCGACGTCAGGTGGCACTTTTCGGGGAAATGTGCGCGGAACCCC
TATTTGTTTATTTTTCTAAATACATTCAAATATGTATCCGCTCATGAGACAATAACCCTGATAAATGCTT
CAATAATATTGAAAAAGGAAGAGTATGAGTATTCAACATTTCCGTGTCGCCCTTATTCCCTTTTTTGCGG
CATTTTGCCTTCCTGTTTTTGCTCACCCAGAAACGCTGGTGAAAGTAAAAGATGCTGAAGATCAGTTGGG
TGCACGAGTGGGTTACATCGAACTGGATCTCAACAGCGGTAAGATCCTTGAGAGTTTTCGCCCCGAAGAA
CGTTTTCCAATGATGAGCACTTTTAAAGTTCTGCTATGTGGCGCGGTATTATCCCGTATTGACGCCGGGC
A
